>Addgene plasmid #51975 | Nano-lantern-plasma membrane/pcDNA3 | depositor partial sequence | sequence record 80013 | insert
ATGGGCTGCATCAAGAGCAAGCGCAAGGACAACCTGAACGACGACGGCGTGGACATGAAGACCGGATCCG
ATGGTGAGCAAGGGCGAGGAGCTGTTCACCGGGGTGGTGCCCATCCTGGTCGAGCTGGACGGCGACGTAA
ACGGCCACAAGTTCAGCGTGTCCGGCGAGGGCGAGGGCGATGCCACCTACGGCAAGCTGACCCTGAAGCT
GATCTGCACCACCGGCAAGCTGCCCGTGCCCTGGCCCACCCTCGTGACCACCCTGGGCTACGGCCTGCAG
TGCTTCGCCCGCTACCCCGACCACATGAAGCAGCACGACTTCTTCAAGTCCGCCATGCCCGAAGGCTACG
TCCAGGAGCGCACCATCTTCTTCAAGGACGACGGCAACTACAAGACCCGCGCCGAGGTGAAGTTCGAGGG
CGACACCCTGGTGAACCGCATCGAGCTGAAGGGCATCGACTTCAAGGAGGACGGCAACATCCTGGGGCAC
AAGCTGGAGTACAACTACAACAGCCACAACGTCTATATCACCGCCGACAAGCAGAAGAACGGCATCAAGG
CCAACTTCAAGATCCGCCACAACATCGAGGACGGCGGCGTGCAGCTCGCCGACCACTACCAGCAGAACAC
CCCCATCGGCGACGGCCCCGTGCTGCTGCCCGACAACCACTACCTGAGCTACCAGTCCAAGCTGAGCAAA
GACCCCAACGAGAAGCGCGATCACATGGTCCTGCTGGAGTTCGTGACCGCCGCCGGGGGTACCAAGGTGT
ACGACCCCGAGCAGAGGAAGAGGATGATCACCGGCCCCCAGTGGTGGGCCAGGTGCAAGCAGATGAACGT
GCTGGACAGCTTCATCAACTACTACGACAGCGAGAAGCACGCCGAGAACGCCGTGATCTTCCTGCACGGC
AACGCCACTAGCAGCTACCTGTGGAGGCACGTGGTGCCCCACATCGAGCCCGTGGCCAGGTGCATCATCC
CCGATCTGATCGGCATGGGCAAGAGCGGCAAGAGCGGCAACGGCAGCTACAGGCTGCTGGACCACTACAA
GTACCTGACCGCCTGGTTCGAGCTTCTGAACCTGCCCAAGAAGATCATCTTCGTGGGCCACGACTGGGGC
GCCGCCCTGGCCTTCCACTACGCCTACGAGCACCAGGACAGGATCAAGGCCATCGTGCACATGGAGAGCG
TGGTGGACGTGATCGAGAGCTGGGACGAGTGGCCAGACATCGAGGAGGACATCGCCCTGATCAAGAGCGA
GGAGGGCGAGAAGATGGTGCTGGAGAACAACTTCTTCGTGGAGACCGTGCTGCCCAGCAAGATCATGAGA
AAGCTGGAGCCCGAGGAGTTCGCCGCCTACCTGGAGCCCTTCAAGGAGAAGGGCGAGGTGAGAAGACCCA
CCCTGAGCTGGCCCAGAGAGATCCCCCTGGTGAAGGGCGGCAAGCCCGACGTGGTGCAGATCGTGAGAAA
CTACAACGCCTACCTGAGAGCCAGCGACGACCTGCCCAAGCTGTTCATCGAGGGCGACCCCGGCTTCTTC
AGCAACGCCATCGTGGAGGGCGCCAAGAAGTTCCCCAACACCGAGTTCGTGAAGGTGAAGGGCCTGCACT
TCCTCCAGGAGGACGCCCCCGACGAGATGGGCAAGTACATCAAGAGCTTCGTGGAGAGAGTGCTGAAGAA
CGAGCAGTAACTCGAG
