>Addgene plasmid #51975 | Nano-lantern-plasma membrane/pcDNA3 | addgene partial sequence | sequence record 81035 | CMV-F 5'-CGCAAATGGGCGGTAGGCGTG-3'
CTCTCTGGCTACTAGAGAACCCACTGCTTACTGGCTTATCGAAATTAATACGACTCACTATAGGGAGACC
CAAGCTTGCCACCATGGGCTGCATCAAGAGCAAGCGCAAGGACAACCTGAACGACGACGGCGTGGACATG
AAGACCGGCGGCCGCATGCGGGGTTCTCATCATCATCATCATCATGGTATGGCTAGCATGACTGGTGGAC
AGCAAATGGGTCGGGATCTGTACGACGATGACGATAAGGATCCGATGGTGAGCAAGGGCGAGGAGCTGTT
CACCGGGGTGGTGCCCATCCTGGTCGAGCTGGACGGCGACGTAAACGGCCACAAGTTCAGCGTGTCCGGC
GAGGGCGAGGGCGATGCCACCTACGGCAAGCTGACCCTGAAGCTGATCTGCACCACCGGCAAGCTGCCCG
TGCCCTGGCCCACCCTCGTGACCACCCTGGGCTACGGCCTGCAGTGCTTCGCCCGCTACCCCGACCACAT
GAAGCAGCACGACTTCTTCAAGTCCGCCATGCCCGAAGGCTACGTCCAGGAGCGCACCATCTTCTTCAAG
GACGACGGCAACTACAAGACCCGCGCCGAGGTGAAGTTCGAGGGCGACACCCTGGTGAACCGCATCGAGC
TGAAGGGCATCGACTTCAAGGAGGACGGCAACATCCTGGGGCACAAGCTGGAGTACAACTACAACAGCCA
CAACGTCTATATCACCGCCGACAAGCAGAAGAACGGCATCAAGGCCAACTTCAAGATCCGCCACAACATC
GAGGACGGCGGCGTGCAGCTCGCCGACCACTACCAGCAGAACACCCCCATCGGCGACGGCCCCGTGCTGC
TGCCCGACAACCACTACCTGAGCTACCAGTCCAAGCTGAGCAAAGACC
