>Addgene plasmid #51975 | Nano-lantern-plasma membrane/pcDNA3 | addgene partial sequence | sequence record 81419 | EGFP-C 5'-CATGGTCCTGCTGGAGTTCGTG-3'
AGGATGATCACCGGCCCCCAGTGGTGGGCCAGGTGCAAGCAGATGAACGTGCTGGACAGCTTCATCAACT
ACTACGACAGCGAGAAGCACGCCGAGAACGCCGTGATCTTCCTGCACGGCAACGCCACTAGCAGCTACCT
GTGGAGGCACGTGGTGCCCCACATCGAGCCCGTGGCCAGGTGCATCATCCCCGATCTGATCGGCATGGGC
AAGAGCGGCAAGAGCGGCAACGGCAGCTACAGGCTGCTGGACCACTACAAGTACCTGACCGCCTGGTTCG
AGCTTCTGAACCTGCCCAAGAAGATCATCTTCGTGGGCCACGACTGGGGCGCCGCCCTGGCCTTCCACTA
CGCCTACGAGCACCAGGACAGGATCAAGGCCATCGTGCACATGGAGAGCGTGGTGGACGTGATCGAGAGC
TGGGACGAGTGGCCAGACATCGAGGAGGACATCGCCCTGATCAAGAGCGAGGAGGGCGAGAAGATGGTGC
TGGAGAACAACTTCTTCGTGGAGACCGTGCTGCCCAGCAAGATCATGAGAAAGCTGGAGCCCGAGGAGTT
CGCCGCCTACCTGGAGCCCTTCAAGGAGAAGGGCGAGGTGAGAAGACCCACCCTGAGCTGGCCCAGAGAG
ATCCCCCTGGTGAAGGGCGGCAAGCCCGACGTGGTGCAGATCGTGAGAAACTACAACGCCTACCTGAGAG
CCAGCGACGACCTGCCCAAGCTGTTCATCGAGGGCGACCCCGGCTTCTTCAGCAACGCCATCGTGGAGGG
CGCCAAGAAGTTCCCCAACACCGAGTTCGTGAAGGTGAAGGGCCTGCACTTCCTCCAGGAGGACGCCCCC
GACGAGATGGGCAAGTACATCAAG
