[The description below was written by a language model from this plasmid's Addgene catalogue record.]
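Description:
Nano-lantern-plasma membrane/pcDNA3 is a mammalian expression plasmid built on the Invitrogen pcDNA3 backbone. It is propagated in E. coli as a high-copy plasmid under ampicillin selection. The record gives no feature table, so individual backbone elements are not itemised. The listed sequencing primers (CMV forward and BGH reverse) fit the standard pcDNA3 layout, in which the insert sits between the CMV immediate-early promoter and the bovine growth hormone polyadenylation signal. pcDNA3 also normally carries a neomycin resistance cassette for selecting stable mammalian lines, although this is not stated in the record.

The insert, about 1.6 kb and of synthetic origin, encodes Nano-lantern, a bright chimeric luminescent protein. The record notes that it contains the Renilla luciferase variant Rluc8 with an S257G mutation. Nano-lantern is generally described as a fusion of this luciferase with a yellow fluorescent protein, so that energy transfer to the fluorescent acceptor boosts light output, but the fluorescent partner is not named here. Two N-terminal additions are recorded: a Lyn-derived sequence and a His tag. The Lyn sequence is a lipid-modified membrane-anchoring signal that directs the protein to the plasma membrane. The 3′ cloning site is XhoI, and the 5′ site is listed as unknown. The depositor notes that an upstream KpnI site drawn on their map is absent from the actual plasmid, and that small differences between the depositor and quality-control sequences have no functional effect.

The construct is intended for expressing plasma-membrane-localised Nano-lantern in mammalian cells, supporting high-speed luminescence imaging of single cells and whole-body imaging without excitation light.
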