Addgene plasmid #51975: Nano-lantern-plasma membrane/pcDNA3
Purpose: mammalian expression of Nano-lantern, a luminescent protein for high-speed single-cell and whole body imaging, targeted to the plasma membrane
Depositing lab: Takeharu Nagai. Publication: Luminescent proteins for high-speed single-cell and whole-body imaging. Saito K, Chang YF, Horikawa K, Hatsugai N, Higuchi Y, Hashida M, Yoshida Y, Matsuda T, Arai Y, Nagai T. Nat Commun. 2012;3:1262. doi: 10.1038/ncomms2248. PubMed 23232392.
Backbone
  Vector backbone: pcDNA3
  Backbone manufacturer: Invitrogen
  Vector type: Mammalian Expression
Growth in bacteria
  Bacterial resistance: Ampicillin, 100 μg/mL
  Growth temperature: 37°C
  Growth strain: DH5alpha
  Copy number: High Copy
Gene/Insert
  Gene/Insert name: Nano-lantern
  Species: Synthetic
  Insert size (bp): 1600
  Mutation: S257G in Rluc8
  Tag / fusion protein: Lyn (N terminal on insert); HIS (N terminal on insert)
  Cloning method: Restriction Enzyme; 5′ cloning site Unknown (not destroyed); 3′ cloning site XhoI (not destroyed)
  Sequencing primers: 5′ CMV-F; 3′ BGHrev
Terms and licenses: Academic/Nonprofit Terms; Industry Terms: Not Available to Industry
Depositor comments: GenBank accession number: JN859492 The minor discrepancies between the QC and depositor sequence have no functional consequence and Addgene's QC sequence should be used for comparison. Please note the upstream KpnI site shown on the depositor's map is not present in this plasmid.
How to cite: Nano-lantern-plasma membrane/pcDNA3 was a gift from Takeharu Nagai (Addgene plasmid # 51975 ; http://n2t.net/addgene:51975 ; RRID:Addgene_51975)
